Addgene plasmid #58441: FRP1641_PTEF-HygMX-TTEF-insul-(lexA-box)3-PminCYC1
Purpose: Cassette to replace yeast promoters with an inducible promoter containing 3 lexA boxes
Depositing lab: Joerg Stelling. Depositing organization: ETH Zurich (Swiss Federal Institute of Technology). Publication: Inducible, tightly regulated and growth condition-independent transcription factor in Saccharomyces cerevisiae. Ottoz DS, Rudolf F, Stelling J. Nucleic Acids Res. 2014 Jul 17. pii: gku616. 10.1093/nar/gku616 PubMed 25034689.
Backbone
  Vector backbone: pBS
  Backbone manufacturer: Stratagene
  Backbone size w/o insert (bp): 2884
  Total vector size (bp): 4914
  Vector type: Yeast Expression
  Selectable markers: Hygromycin
Growth in bacteria
  Bacterial resistance: Ampicillin, 100 μg/mL
  Growth temperature: 37°C
  Growth strain: DH5alpha
  Copy number: High Copy
Gene/Insert
  Gene/Insert name: PTEF-HygMX-TTEF-insul-(lexA-box)3-PminCYC1
  Species: Synthetic
  Insert size (bp): 2030
  Promoter: PTEF-HygMX-TTEF-insul-(lexA-box)3-PminCYC1
  Cloning method: Restriction Enzyme; 5′ cloning site XhoI (not destroyed); 3′ cloning site XhoI (not destroyed)
  Sequencing primers: 5′ TAATACGACTCACTATAGGG; 3′ AATTAACCCTCACTAAAGGG
Terms and licenses: Academic/Nonprofit Terms; Industry Terms: Not Available to Industry
How to cite: FRP1641_PTEF-HygMX-TTEF-insul-(lexA-box)3-PminCYC1 was a gift from Joerg Stelling (Addgene plasmid # 58441 ; http://n2t.net/addgene:58441 ; RRID:Addgene_58441)
