[The description below was written by a language model from this plasmid's Addgene catalogue record and pLannotate feature annotations shown in this document.]
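Description:
FRP1641_PTEF-HygMX-TTEF-insul-(lexA-box)3-PminCYC1 is a 4.9 kb template plasmid built on the pBluescript (pBS) backbone that carries a synthetic cassette for replacing native yeast promoters with an inducible, lexA-operator-controlled promoter. It is maintained in E. coli through a high-copy ColE1/pUC origin and ampicillin resistance (β-lactamase under its own promoter). It retains the usual pBluescript elements: an f1 phage origin, lacZα fragment with lac promoter/operator, and flanking T7 and T3 promoters that bracket the insert and serve as sequencing sites. No yeast replication origin or centromere is annotated, consistent with a cassette meant for chromosomal integration rather than episomal maintenance.

The roughly 2 kb insert, cloned between XhoI sites, has two functional halves. The first is the hphMX marker, a hygromycin resistance gene driven by the TEF promoter and ended by the Ashbya gossypii TEF terminator, which allows selection of yeast integrants on hygromycin. Downstream, according to the construct name, lie an insulator sequence, three lexA binding boxes and a minimal CYC1 promoter. The automated annotation does not label these parts, but an unannotated stretch between the TEF terminator and the residual polylinker is where they would be expected. The insulator presumably shields the synthetic promoter from the marker's transcription. The minimal CYC1 core should give little expression on its own, so that transcription of the downstream gene depends on a transcription factor containing the LexA DNA-binding domain. That factor is not encoded on this plasmid. The stated use is to place a yeast gene of interest under this tightly regulated, inducible control at its own locus.
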