Features (pLannotate 1.2.2; 14 found; start..end, strand, type, name):
     30..458     -  rep_origin     f1 ori (sequence partly withheld): f1 bacteriophage origin of replication; arrow indicates direction of (+) strand synthesis
    463..618     -  CDS            lacZα (fragment): LacZα fragment of β-galactosidase; lacZ fragment
    626..644     +  promoter       T7 promoter: promoter for bacteriophage T7 RNA polymerase
    704..2279    +  gene           hphMX6: yeast selectable marker conferring hygromycin resistance
   2082..2279    +  terminator     TEF terminator: Ashbya gossypii TEF terminator
   2636..2713    +  misc_feature   MCS (fragment): pBluescript multiple cloning site
   2726..2744    -  promoter       T3 promoter: promoter for bacteriophage T3 RNA polymerase
   2789..2805    -  protein_bind   lac operator: The lac repressor binds to the lac operator to inhibit transcription in E. coli. This inhibition can be relieved by adding lactose or isopropyl-β-D-thiogalactopyranoside (IPTG). lac repressor encoded by lacI
   2813..2843    -  promoter       lac promoter: promoter for the E. coli lac operon
   2858..2879    -  protein_bind   CAP binding site: CAP binding activates transcription in the presence of cAMP. E. coli catabolite activator protein
   2892..2984    -  CDS            lacI (fragment): lac repressor; lacI; The lac repressor binds to the lac operator to inhibit transcription in E. coli. This inhibition can be relieved by adding lactose or isopropyl-β-D-thiogalactopyranoside (IPTG).
   3167..3755    -  rep_origin     ori: high-copy-number ColE1/pMB1/pBR322/pUC origin of replication
   3926..4786    -  CDS            AmpR: β-lactamase; bla; confers resistance to ampicillin, carbenicillin, and related antibiotics
   4787..4891    -  promoter       AmpR promoter: bla
>Addgene plasmid #58441 | FRP1641_PTEF-HygMX-TTEF-insul-(lexA-box)3-PminCYC1 | depositor full sequence | sequence record 90269 | FRP1641_PTEF-HygMX-TTEF-insul-(lexA-box)3-PminCYC1 sequence 4914 bps
CTAAATTGTAAGCGTTAATATTTTGTTAAAATTCGCGTTAAATTTTTGTTAAATCAGCTCATTTTTTAAC
CAATAGGCCGAAATCGGCAAAATCCCTTATAAATCAAAAGAATAGACCGAGATAGGGT
[37 nt withheld, positions 129-165]
AAAGAACGTGGACTCCAACGTCAAAGG
[49 nt withheld, positions 193-241]
T
[91 nt withheld, positions 243-333]
G
[124 nt withheld, positions 335-458]
CCCATTCGCCATTCAGGCTGCGCAACTGTTGGGAAGGGCGATCGGTGCGGGCCTCTTCGCTATTACGCCA
GCTGGCGAAAGGGGGATGTGCTGCAAGGCGATTAAGTTGGGTAACGCCAGGGTTTTCCCAGTCACGACGT
TGTAAAACGACGGCCAGTGAGCGCGCGTAATACGACTCACTATAGGGCGAATTGGAGCTCGATCCTCGAG
AGCTTGCCTTGTCCCCGCCGGGTCACCCGGCCAGCGACATGGAGGCCCAGAATACCCTCCTTGACAGTCT
TGACGTGCGCAGCTCAGGGGCATGATGTGACTGTCGCCCGTACATTTAGCCCATACATCCCCATGTATAA
TCATTTGCATCCATACATTTTGATGGCCGCACGGCGCGAAGCAAAAATTACGGCTCCTCGCTGCGGACCT
GCGAGCAGGGAAACGCTCCCCTCACAGACGCGTTGAATTGTCCCCACGCCGCGCCCCTGTAGAGAAATAT
AAAAGGTTAGGATTTGCCACTGAGGTTCTTCTTTCATATACTTCCTTTTAAAATCTTGCTAGGATACAGT
TCTCACATCACATCCGAACATAAACAACCATGGGTAAAAAGCCTGAACTCACCGCGACGTCTGTCGAGAA
GTTTCTGATCGAAAAGTTCGACAGCGTCTCCGACCTGATGCAGCTCTCGGAGGGCGAAGAATCTCGTGCT
TTCAGCTTCGATGTAGGAGGGCGTGGATATGTCCTGCGGGTAAATAGCTGCGCCGATGGTTTCTACAAAG
ATCGTTATGTTTATCGGCACTTTGCATCGGCCGCGCTCCCGATTCCGGAAGTGCTTGACATTGGGGAGTT
CAGCGAGAGCCTGACCTATTGCATCTCCCGCCGTGCACAGGGTGTCACGTTGCAAGACCTGCCTGAAACC
GAACTGCCCGCTGTTCTGCAGCCGGTCGCGGAGGCCATGGATGCGATCGCTGCGGCCGATCTTAGCCAGA
CGAGCGGGTTCGGCCCATTCGGACCGCAAGGAATCGGTCAATACACTACATGGCGTGATTTCATATGCGC
GATTGCTGATCCCCATGTGTATCACTGGCAAACTGTGATGGACGACACCGTCAGTGCGTCCGTCGCGCAG
GCTCTCGATGAGCTGATGCTTTGGGCCGAGGACTGCCCCGAAGTCCGGCACCTCGTGCACGCGGATTTCG
GCTCCAACAATGTCCTGACGGACAATGGCCGCATAACAGCGGTCATTGACTGGAGCGAGGCGATGTTCGG
GGATTCCCAATACGAGGTCGCCAACATCTTCTTCTGGAGGCCGTGGTTGGCTTGTATGGAGCAGCAGACG
CGCTACTTCGAGCGGAGGCATCCGGAGCTTGCAGGATCGCCGCGGCTCCGGGCGTATATGCTCCGCATTG
GTCTTGACCAACTCTATCAGAGCTTGGTTGACGGCAATTTCGATGATGCAGCTTGGGCGCAGGGTCGATG
CGACGCAATCGTCCGATCCGGAGCCGGGACTGTCGGGCGTACACAAATCGCCCGCAGAAGCGCGGCCGTC
TGGACCGATGGCTGTGTAGAAGTACTCGCCGATAGTGGAAACCGACGCCCCAGCACTCGTCCGAGGGCAA
AGGAATAATCAGTACTGACAATAAAAAGATTCTTGTTTTCAAGAACTTGTCATTTGTATAGTTTTTTTAT
ATTGTAGTTGTTCTATTTTAATCAAATGTTAGCGTGATTTATATTTTTTTTCGCCTCGACATCATCTGCC
CAGATGCGAAGTTAAGTGCGCAGAAAGTAATATCATGCGTCAATCGTATGTGAATGCTGGTCGCTATACT
GCTGTCGATTCGATACTAACGCCGCCATCCAGTGTTTAAACGAACTAGTGCGGCCGCAATAATATATAAA
CCTGTATAATATAACCTTGAAGACTATATTTCTTTTCGAGCTCCCTAGGTGCTGTATATACTCACAGCAT
AACTGTATATACACCCAGGGTCTAGGTGCTGTATATACTCACAGCATAACTGTATATACACCCAGGGTCT
AGGTGCTGTATATACTCACAGCATAACTGTATATACACCCAGGGTCTAGAGCATGTGCTCTGTATGTATA
TAAAACTCTTGTTTTCTTCTTTTCTCTTCTTTCCTTATACATTAGGACCTTTGCAGCATAAATTACTATA
CTTCTATACTAGTGGATCCCCCGGGCTGCAGGAATTCGATATCAAGCTTATCGATACCGTCGACCTCGAG
GGGGGGCCCGGTACCCAGCTTTTGTTCCCTTTAGTGAGGGTTAATTGCGCGCTTGGCGTAATCATGGTCA
TAGCTGTTTCCTGTGTGAAATTGTTATCCGCTCACAATTCCACACAACATACGAGCCGGAAGCATAAAGT
GTAAAGCCTGGGGTGCCTAATGAGTGAGCTAACTCACATTAATTGCGTTGCGCTCACTGCCCGCTTTCCA
GTCGGGAAACCTGTCGTGCCAGCTGCATTAATGAATCGGCCAACGCGCGGGGAGAGGCGGTTTGCGTATT
GGGCGCTCTTCCGCTTCCTCGCTCACTGACTCGCTGCGCTCGGTCGTTCGGCTGCGGCGAGCGGTATCAG
CTCACTCAAAGGCGGTAATACGGTTATCCACAGAATCAGGGGATAACGCAGGAAAGAACATGTGAGCAAA
AGGCCAGCAAAAGGCCAGGAACCGTAAAAAGGCCGCGTTGCTGGCGTTTTTCCATAGGCTCCGCCCCCCT
GACGAGCATCACAAAAATCGACGCTCAAGTCAGAGGTGGCGAAACCCGACAGGACTATAAAGATACCAGG
CGTTTCCCCCTGGAAGCTCCCTCGTGCGCTCTCCTGTTCCGACCCTGCCGCTTACCGGATACCTGTCCGC
CTTTCTCCCTTCGGGAAGCGTGGCGCTTTCTCATAGCTCACGCTGTAGGTATCTCAGTTCGGTGTAGGTC
GTTCGCTCCAAGCTGGGCTGTGTGCACGAACCCCCCGTTCAGCCCGACCGCTGCGCCTTATCCGGTAACT
ATCGTCTTGAGTCCAACCCGGTAAGACACGACTTATCGCCACTGGCAGCAGCCACTGGTAACAGGATTAG
CAGAGCGAGGTATGTAGGCGGTGCTACAGAGTTCTTGAAGTGGTGGCCTAACTACGGCTACACTAGAAGG
ACAGTATTTGGTATCTGCGCTCTGCTGAAGCCAGTTACCTTCGGAAAAAGAGTTGGTAGCTCTTGATCCG
GCAAACAAACCACCGCTGGTAGCGGTGGTTTTTTTGTTTGCAAGCAGCAGATTACGCGCAGAAAAAAAGG
ATCTCAAGAAGATCCTTTGATCTTTTCTACGGGGTCTGACGCTCAGTGGAACGAAAACTCACGTTAAGGG
ATTTTGGTCATGAGATTATCAAAAAGGATCTTCACCTAGATCCTTTTAAATTAAAAATGAAGTTTTAAAT
CAATCTAAAGTATATATGAGTAAACTTGGTCTGACAGTTACCAATGCTTAATCAGTGAGGCACCTATCTC
AGCGATCTGTCTATTTCGTTCATCCATAGTTGCCTGACTCCCCGTCGTGTAGATAACTACGATACGGGAG
GGCTTACCATCTGGCCCCAGTGCTGCAATGATACCGCGAGACCCACGCTCACCGGCTCCAGATTTATCAG
CAATAAACCAGCCAGCCGGAAGGGCCGAGCGCAGAAGTGGTCCTGCAACTTTATCCGCCTCCATCCAGTC
TATTAATTGTTGCCGGGAAGCTAGAGTAAGTAGTTCGCCAGTTAATAGTTTGCGCAACGTTGTTGCCATT
GCTACAGGCATCGTGGTGTCACGCTCGTCGTTTGGTATGGCTTCATTCAGCTCCGGTTCCCAACGATCAA
GGCGAGTTACATGATCCCCCATGTTGTGCAAAAAAGCGGTTAGCTCCTTCGGTCCTCCGATCGTTGTCAG
AAGTAAGTTGGCCGCAGTGTTATCACTCATGGTTATGGCAGCACTGCATAATTCTCTTACTGTCATGCCA
TCCGTAAGATGCTTTTCTGTGACTGGTGAGTACTCAACCAAGTCATTCTGAGAATAGTGTATGCGGCGAC
CGAGTTGCTCTTGCCCGGCGTCAATACGGGATAATACCGCGCCACATAGCAGAACTTTAAAAGTGCTCAT
CATTGGAAAACGTTCTTCGGGGCGAAAACTCTCAAGGATCTTACCGCTGTTGAGATCCAGTTCGATGTAA
CCCACTCGTGCACCCAACTGATCTTCAGCATCTTTTACTTTCACCAGCGTTTCTGGGTGAGCAAAAACAG
GAAGGCAAAATGCCGCAAAAAAGGGAATAAGGGCGACACGGAAATGTTGAATACTCATACTCTTCCTTTT
TCAATATTATTGAAGCATTTATCAGGGTTATTGTCTCATGAGCGGATACATATTTGAATGTATTTAGAAA
AATAAACAAATAGGGGTTCCGCGCACATTTCCCCGAAAAGTGCCAC
