>Addgene plasmid #58441 | FRP1641_PTEF-HygMX-TTEF-insul-(lexA-box)3-PminCYC1 | addgene partial sequence | sequence record 92555 | T3 5'-GCAATTAACCCTCACTAAAGG-3'
CCCCCCTCGAGGTCGACGGTATCGATAAGCTTGATATCGAATTCCTGCAGCCCGGGGGATCCACTAGTAT
AGAAGTATAGTAATTTATGCTGCAAAGGTCCTAATGTATAAGGAAAGAAGAGAAAAGAAGAAAACAAGAG
TTTTATATACATACAGAGCACATGCTCTAGACCCTGGGTGTATATACAGTTATGCTGTGAGTATATACAG
CACCTAGACCCTGGGTGTATATACAGTTATGCTGTGAGTATATACAGCACCTAGACCCTGGGTGTATATA
CAGTTATGCTGTGAGTATATACAGCACCTAGGGAGCTCGAAAAGAAATATAGTCTTCAAGGTTATATTAT
ACAGGTTTATATATTATTGCGGCCGCACTAGTTCGTTTAAACACTGGATGGCGGCGTTAGTATCGAATCG
ACAGCAGTATAGCGACCAGCATTCACATACGATTGACGCATGATATTACTTTCTGCGCACTTAACTTCGC
ATCTGGGCAGATGATGTCGAGGCGAAAAAAAATATAAATCACGCTAACATTTGATTAAAATAGAACAACT
ACAATATAAAAAAACTATACAAATGACAAGTTCTTGAAAACAAGAATCTTTTTATTGTCAGTACTGATTA
TTCCTTTGCCCTCGGACGAGTGCTGGGGCGTCGGTTTCCACTATCGGCGAGTACTTCTACACAGCCATCG
GTCCAGACGGCCGCGCTTCTGCGGGCGATTTGTGTACGCCCGACAGTCCCGGCTCCGGATCGGACGATTG
CGTCGCATCGACCCTGCGCCCAAGCTGCATCATCGAAATTGCCGTCAACCAAGCTCTGATAGAGTTGGTC
AAGACCAATGCGGAGCATATACGCCCGGAGCCGCGGCGATCCTGCAAGCTCCGGATGCCTCCGCTCGAAG
TAGCGCGTCTGCTGCTCCATACAAGCCAACCACGGCCTCCAGAAGAAGATGTTGGCGACCTCGTATTGGG
AATCCCCGAACATCGCCTCGCTCCAGTCAATGACCGCTGTTATGCGGCCATTGTCCGTCAGGACATTGTT
GGA
